Addgene plasmid #206253: pMMACE DEST CMV H2B iRFP
Purpose: DEST vector for MultiSite Gateway assembly and production of recombinant baculovirus using MultiMate assembly. Encodes H2B iRFP713 under the control of CMV promoter. CRE-Acceptor in MultiBac system.
Depositing lab: Imre Berger. Depositing organization: University of Bristol. Publication: Highly efficient CRISPR-mediated large DNA docking and multiplexed prime editing using a single baculovirus. Aulicino F, Pelosse M, Toelzer C, Capin J, Ilegems E, Meysami P, Rollarson R, Berggren PO, Dillingham MS, Schaffitzel C, Saleem MA, Welsh GI, Berger I. Nucleic Acids Res. 2022 Jul 22;50(13):7783-7799. doi: 10.1093/nar/gkac587. PubMed 35801912.
Backbone
  Vector backbone: pACEMam
  Backbone manufacturer: Geneva Biotech
  Vector type: Mammalian Expression ; Recombinant baculovirus production, MultiMate/Gateway DEST, CRE Acceptor (MultiBac)
Growth in bacteria
  Bacterial resistance: Chloramphenicol and Gentamicin, 25 & 10 μg/mL
  Growth temperature: 37°C
  Growth strain: ccdB Survival
  Copy number: High Copy
Gene/Insert
  Gene/Insert name: H2B iRFP713
  Species: H. sapiens (human)
  Tag / fusion protein: iRFP713 (C terminal on insert)
  Cloning method: Gibson Cloning
Resource information
  A portion of this plasmid was derived from a plasmid made by: H2B-iRFP was PCR amplified from pCAG-H2BtdiRFP-IP (Addgene plasmid#47884,Miyanari Y. et al.Nat Struct Mol Biol. 2013); attR1-Ccdb-Chlo-attR2 cassettes for generating pMMACE DEST were PCR amplified from pInducer-20 (Addgene plasmid #44012, Meerbrey K.L. et al PNAS 2011)
Terms and licenses: Academic/Nonprofit Terms; Industry Terms: Not Available to Industry
How to cite: pMMACE DEST CMV H2B iRFP was a gift from Imre Berger (Addgene plasmid # 206253 ; http://n2t.net/addgene:206253 ; RRID:Addgene_206253)
