[The description below was written by a language model from this plasmid's Addgene catalogue record and pLannotate feature annotations shown in this document.]
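Description:
pMMACE DEST CMV H2B iRFP is a 6.5 kb Gateway destination vector built on the pACEMam backbone. It is used for MultiSite Gateway (MultiMate) assembly and for producing recombinant baculovirus that delivers genes into mammalian cells. It replicates in E. coli from a high-copy ColE1/pUC-type origin and is selected with gentamicin (aacC1 driven by the Pc integron promoter) together with chloramphenicol. The chloramphenicol marker lies within the Gateway cassette, which runs from attR1 through CmR, a ccdA fragment and ccdB to attR2 and spans the numbering origin of the circular map. Because ccdB is toxic to standard strains, the empty vector must be kept in a ccdB-tolerant host. An LR reaction swaps this cassette for the assembled entry modules, removing both the toxin and chloramphenicol resistance and so providing counter-selection for recombinants.

Beside the cassette sits a fixed reporter unit. The CMV enhancer and promoter drive human histone H2B (HIST1H2BJ) fused at its C terminus to iRFP713, followed by an SV40 polyadenylation signal. iRFP713 is a bacteriophytochrome-derived near-infrared protein that needs biliverdin as a cofactor, and fusion to H2B places the signal on chromatin, marking the nuclei of transduced cells. Tn7L and Tn7R are both annotated, and their layout implies that the gentamicin marker, loxP site, Gateway cassette and reporter transpose together into a baculoviral bacmid while the origin is left behind. The single loxP site lets the plasmid serve as the Cre acceptor in the MultiBac system, fusing with donor plasmids to add further cargo. Short annotated matches to an HIV-1 LTR, SV40 large T antigen and SET1 are probably incidental fragments of flanking sequence.
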