Features (pLannotate 1.2.2; 21 found; start..end, strand, type, name):
      1..125     -  protein_bind   attR2: mutant version of attR; recombination site for the Gateway® LR reaction LR Clonase™
    174..553     +  enhancer       CMV enhancer: human cytomegalovirus immediate early enhancer
    554..757     +  promoter       CMV promoter: human cytomegalovirus (CMV) immediate early promoter
    753..786     +  LTR            5' LTR (truncated) (fragment): truncated 5' long terminal repeat (LTR) from HIV-1
    815..1192    +  CDS            H2B: human histone H2B; HIST1H2BJ
   1211..2158    +  CDS            iRFP713: iRFP713 is a basic (constitutively fluorescent) near ir fluorescent protein published in 2011, derived from Rhodopseudomonas palustris. It has low acid sensitivity. It requires the cofactor biliverdin for fluorescence.
   2306..2389    +  CDS            large T antigen (fragment): large T antigen from SV40 (simian virus 40)
   2412..2546    +  polyA_signal   SV40 poly(A) signal: SV40 polyadenylation signal
   2575..2624    +  CDS            SET1 (fragment): solubility-enhancement tag derived from T7 phage gene 10B
   2667..2832    -  mobile_element Tn7L: mini-Tn7 element (left end of the Tn7 transposon) Tn7
   3022..3610    +  rep_origin     ori: high-copy-number ColE1/pMB1/pBR322/pUC origin of replication
   3745..3968    -  mobile_element Tn7R: mini-Tn7 element (right end of the Tn7 transposon) Tn7
   4035..4568    -  CDS            GmR: gentamycin acetyltransferase; aacC1; confers resistance to gentamycin
   4757..4785    -  promoter       Pc promoter: intI1 (promoter lies within the coding sequence); class 1 integron promoter
   4856..4889    +  protein_bind   loxP: Cre-mediated recombination occurs in the 8-bp core sequence (GCATACAT). Cre recombinase
   4931..5055    +  protein_bind   attR1: mutant version of attR; recombination site for the Gateway® LR reaction LR Clonase™
   5080..5110    +  promoter       lac UV5 promoter: E. coli lac promoter with an "up" mutation
   5134..5163    +  promoter       cat promoter (fragment): promoter of the E. coli cat gene encoding chloramphenicol acetyltransferase
   5164..5823    +  CDS            CmR: chloramphenicol acetyltransferase; cat; confers resistance to chloramphenicol
   6002..6160    +  CDS            ccdA (fragment): CCDA_ECO57 - Also known as H, letA. Experimental evidence at protein level: Swiss-Prot protein existence level 1. Antitoxin component of a type II toxin-antitoxin (TA) system which inhibits the post-segregational killing (PSK) of plasmid-free cells, also referred to as a plasmid addiction system. Binds to and blocks the activity of CcdB; will also remove bound CcdB protein from the CcdB-GyrA complex by forming a CcdA-CcdB complex, a process termed rejuvenation. Functions as a transcriptional corepressor for the ccdAB operon, repression also requires CcdB (By similarity). From Escherichia coli
   6165..6467    +  CDS            ccdB: CCDB_ECOLI - Also known as G, letB, letD. Experimental evidence at protein level: Swiss-Prot protein existence level 1. Toxic component of a type II toxin-antitoxin (TA) system, functioning in plasmid maintainence. Responsible for the post- segregational killing (PSK) of plasmid-free cells, also referred to as a plasmid addiction system. Half-life of over 2 hours. Cell killing by CcdB is accompanied by filamentation, defects in chromosome and plasmid segregation, defects in cell division, formation of anucleate cells, decreased DNA synthesis and plasmid loss. Interferes with the activity of DN
>Addgene plasmid #206253 | pMMACE DEST CMV H2B iRFP | addgene full sequence | sequence record 406403 | Addgene NGS Result
CATAGTGACTGGATATGTTGTGTTTTACAGTATTATGTAGTCTGTTTTTTATGCAAAATCTAATTTAATA
TATTGATATTTATATCATTTTACGTTTCTCGTTCAGCTTTCTTGTACAAAGTGGTTGATAAGCTTAAACA
CTAGTATCGATCGCGATGTACGGGCCAGATATAGACATTGATTATTGACTAGTTATTAATAGTAATCAAT
TACGGGGTCATTAGTTCATAGCCCATATATGGAGTTCCGCGTTACATAACTTACGGTAAATGGCCCGCCT
GGCTGACCGCCCAACGACCCCCGCCCATTGACGTCAATAATGACGTATGTTCCCATAGTAACGCCAATAG
GGACTTTCCATTGACGTCAATGGGTGGAGTATTTACGGTAAACTGCCCACTTGGCAGTACATCAAGTGTA
TCATATGCCAAGTACGCCCCCTATTGACGTCAATGACGGTAAATGGCCCGCCTGGCATTATGCCCAGTAC
ATGACCTTATGGGACTTTCCTACTTGGCAGTACATCTACGTATTAGTCATCGCTATTACCATGGTGATGC
GGTTTTGGCAGTACATCAATGGGCGTGGATAGCGGTTTGACTCACGGGGATTTCCAAGTCTCCACCCCAT
TGACGTCAATGGGAGTTTGTTTTGGCACCAAAATCAACGGGACTTTCCAAAATGTCGTAACAACTCCGCC
CCATTGACGCAAATGGGCGGTAGGCGTGTACGGTGGGAGGTCTATATAAGCAGAGCTCTCTGGCTAACTA
GAGAACCCACTGCTTACTGGCTTATGTACCGCGGGCCCGCCGCCATGCCAGAGCCAGCGAAGTCTGCTCC
CGCCCCGAAAAAGGGCTCCAAGAAGGCGGTGACTAAGGCGCAGAAGAAAGGCGGCAAGAAGCGCAAGCGC
AGCCGCAAGGAGAGCTATTCCATCTATGTGTACAAGGTTCTGAAGCAGGTCCACCCTGACACCGGCATTT
CGTCCAAGGCCATGGGCATCATGAATTCGTTTGTGAACGACATTTTCGAGCGCATCGCAGGTGAGGCTTC
CCGCCTGGCGCATTACAACAAGCGCTCGACCATCACCTCCAGGGAGATCCAGACGGCCGTGCGCCTGCTG
CTGCCTGGGGAGTTGGCCAAGCACGCCGTGTCCGAGGGTACTAAGGCCATCACCAAGTACACCAGCGCTA
AGGATCCACCGGTCGCCACCATGGCCGAAGGGAGCGTGGCAAGACAGCCCGATCTGCTGACATGCGACGA
CGAACCAATCCACATTCCAGGAGCTATCCAGCCTCATGGACTGCTGCTGGCTCTGGCCGCTGACATGACT
ATCGTGGCAGGCTCTGATAACCTGCCAGAGCTGACCGGGCTGGCTATCGGAGCACTGATTGGCCGGTCCG
CAGCCGACGTGTTCGATTCTGAGACTCACAATAGACTGACCATCGCCCTGGCTGAACCTGGGGCTGCAGT
GGGAGCCCCAATTACCGTCGGCTTCACAATGCGAAAGGACGCTGGCTTTATCGGGTCCTGGCACCGCCAT
GATCAGCTGATTTTTCTGGAGCTGGAACCACCTCAGAGAGACGTGGCAGAGCCACAGGCTTTCTTTCGGA
GAACAAACAGCGCCATCAGGCGCCTGCAGGCCGCTGAGACTCTGGAATCCGCTTGCGCAGCCGCTGCACA
GGAAGTGAGGAAGATCACCGGGTTCGATCGCGTCATGATCTACAGATTCGCCTCAGACTTTAGCGGAGAA
GTGATCGCAGAAGATCGCTGTGCCGAGGTCGAAAGTAAACTGGGCCTGCATTACCCAGCCTCAACCGTGC
CTGCACAGGCACGACGGCTGTATACAATCAACCCCGTGCGGATCATTCCCGACATTAATTACAGACCAGT
GCCCGTCACACCTGACCTGAACCCAGTGACTGGGAGGCCCATCGATCTGAGCTTCGCCATTCTGCGCAGC
GTGTCCCCTGTCCACCTGGAGTTTATGAGGAATATCGGAATGCATGGCACCATGTCTATCAGTATTCTGA
GAGGCGAAAGGCTGTGGGGGCTGATCGTGTGCCACCATCGGACACCTTACTATGTGGACCTGGACGGCAG
GCAGGCTTGTGAACTGGTGGCTCAGGTGCTGGCTTGGCAGATTGGCGTGATGAAGGAGGAATAATAAGGG
GAGACCCAAGCTGGCTAGTGGATCCCGGTCCGAAGCGCGCGGAATTCAAAGGCCTACGTCGACGAGCTCA
CTTGTCGCGGCCGCTTTCGAATCTAGAGCCTGCAGTCTCGACAAGCTTGTCGAGAAGTACTAGAGGATCA
TAATCAGCCATACCACATTTGTAGAGGTTTTACTTGCTTTAAAAAACCTCCCACACCTCCCCCTGAACCT
GAAACATAAAATGAATGCAATTGTTGTTGTTAACTTGTTTATTGCAGCTTATAATGGTTACAAATAAAGC
AATAGCATCACAAATTTCACAAATAAAGCATTTTTTTCACTGCATTCTAGTTGTGGTTTGTCCAAACTCA
TCAATGTATCTTATCATGTCTGGATCTGATCACTGCTTGAGCCTAGAAGATCCGGCTGCTAACAAAGCCC
GAAAGGAAGCTGAGTTGGCTGCTGCCACCGCTGAGCAATAACTATCATAACCCCTAGGGTATACCCATCT
AATTGGAACCAGATAAGTGAAATCTAGTTCCAAACTATTTTGTCATTTTTAATTTTCGTATTAGCTTACG
ACGCTACACCCAGTTCCCATCTATTTTGTCACTCTTCCCTAAATAATCCTTAAAAACTCCATTTCCACCC
CTCCCAGTTCCCAACTATTTTGTCCGCCCACAACCGGTTGACTTGGGTCAACTGTCAGACCAAGTTTACT
CATATATACTTTAGATTGATTTAAAACTTCATTTTTAATTTAAAAGGATCTAGGTGAAGATCCTTTTTGA
TAATCTCATGACCAAAATCCCTTAACGTGAGTTTTCGTTCCACTGAGCGTCAGACCCCGTAGAAAAGATC
AAAGGATCTTCTTGAGATCCTTTTTTTCTGCGCGTAATCTGCTGCTTGCAAACAAAAAAACCACCGCTAC
CAGCGGTGGTTTGTTTGCCGGATCAAGAGCTACCAACTCTTTTTCCGAAGGTAACTGGCTTCAGCAGAGC
GCAGATACCAAATACTGTTCTTCTAGTGTAGCCGTAGTTAGGCCACCACTTCAAGAACTCTGTAGCACCG
CCTACATACCTCGCTCTGCTAATCCTGTTACCAGTGGCTGCTGCCAGTGGCGATAAGTCGTGTCTTACCG
GGTTGGACTCAAGACGATAGTTACCGGATAAGGCGCAGCGGTCGGGCTGAACGGGGGGTTCGTGCACACA
GCCCAGCTTGGAGCGAACGACCTACACCGAACTGAGATACCTACAGCGTGAGCTATGAGAAAGCGCCACG
CTTCCCGAAGGGAGAAAGGCGGACAGGTATCCGGTAAGCGGCAGGGTCGGAACAGGAGAGCGCACGAGGG
AGCTTCCAGGGGGAAACGCCTGGTATCTTTATAGTCCTGTCGGGTTTCGCCACCTCTGACTTGAGCGTCG
ATTTTTGTGATGCTCGTCAGGGGGGCGGAGCCTATGGAAAAACGCCAGCAACGCGGCCTTTTTACGGTTC
CTGGCCTTTTGCTGGCCTTTTGCTCACATGTTCTTTCCTGCGTTATCCCCTGATTGACTTGGGTCGCTCT
TCCTGTGGATGCGCAGATGCCCTGCGTAAGCGGGTGTGGGCGGACAATAAAGTCTTAAACTGAACAAAAT
AGATCTAAACTATGACAATAAAGTCTTAAACTAGACAGAATAGTTGTAAACTGAAATCAGTCCAGTTATG
CTGTGAAAAAGCATACTGGACTTTTGTTATGGCTAAAGCAAACTCTTCATTTTCTGAAGTGCAAATTGCC
CGTCGTATTAAAGAGGGGCGTGGCCAAGGGCATGTAAAGACTATATTCGCGGCGTTGTGACAATTTACCG
AACAACTCCGCGGCCGGGAAGCCGATCTCGGCTTGAACGAATTGTTAGGTGGCGGTACTTGGGTCGATAT
CAAAGTGCATCACTTCTTCCCGTATGCCCAACTTTGTATAGAGAGCCACTGCGGGATCGTCACCGTAATC
TGCTTGCACGTAGATCACATAAGCACCAAGCGCGTTGGCCTCATGCTTGAGGAGATTGATGAGCGCGGTG
GCAATGCCCTGCCTCCGGTGCTCGCCGGAGACTGCGAGATCATAGATATAGATCTCACTACGCGGCTGCT
CAAACTTGGGCAGAACGTAAGCCGCGAGAGCGCCAACAACCGCTTCTTGGTCGAAGGCAGCAAGCGCGAT
GAATGTCTTACTACGGAGCAAGTTCCCGAGGTAATCGGAGTCCGGCTGATGTTGGGAGTAGGTGGCTACG
TCTCCGAACTCACGACCGAAAAGATCAAGAGCAGCCCGCATGGATTTGACTTGGTCAGGGCCGAGCCTAC
ATGTGCGAATGATGCCCATACTTGAGCCACCTAACTTTGTTTTAGGGCGACTGCCCTGCTGCGTAACATC
GTTGCTGCTGCGTAACATCGTTGCTGCTCCATAACATCAAACATCGACCCACGGCGTAACGCGCTTGCTG
CTTGGATGCCCGAGGCATAGACTGTACAAAAAAACAGTCATAACAAGCCATGAAAACCGCCACTGCGCCG
TTACCACCGCTGCGTTCGGTCAAGGTTCTGGACCAGTTGCGTGAGCGCATACGCTACTTGCATTACAGTT
TACGAACCGAACAGGCTTATGTCAACTGGGTTCGTGCCTTCATCCGTTTCCACGGTGTGCGTCACCCGGC
AACCTTGGGCAGCAGCGAAGTCGCCATAACTTCGTATAGCATACATTATACGAAGTTATCTGTAACTATA
ACGGTCCTAAGGTAGCGAGTTTAAACATCAACAAGTTTGTACAAAAAAGCTGAACGAGAAACGTAAAATG
ATATAAATATCAATATATTAAATTAGATTTTGCATAAAAAACAGACTACATAATACTGTAAAACACAACA
TATCCAGTCACTATGGCGGCCGCATTAGGCACCCCAGGCTTTACACTTTATGCTTCCGGCTCGTATAATG
TGTGGATTTTGAGTTAGGATCCGTCGAGATTTTCAGGAGCTAAGGAAGCTAAAATGGAGAAAAAAATCAC
TGGATATACCACCGTTGATATATCCCAATGGCATCGTAAAGAACATTTTGAGGCATTTCAGTCAGTTGCT
CAATGTACCTATAACCAGACCGTTCAGCTGGATATTACGGCCTTTTTAAAGACCGTAAAGAAAAATAAGC
ACAAGTTTTATCCGGCCTTTATTCACATTCTTGCCCGCCTGATGAATGCTCATCCGGAATTCCGTATGGC
AATGAAAGACGGTGAGCTGGTGATATGGGATAGTGTTCACCCTTGTTACACCGTTTTCCATGAGCAAACT
GAAACGTTTTCATCGCTCTGGAGTGAATACCACGACGATTTCCGGCAGTTTCTACACATATATTCGCAAG
ATGTGGCGTGTTACGGTGAAAACCTGGCCTATTTCCCTAAAGGGTTTATTGAGAATATGTTTTTCGTCTC
AGCCAATCCCTGGGTGAGTTTCACCAGTTTTGATTTAAACGTGGCCAATATGGACAACTTCTTCGCCCCC
GTTTTCACCATGGGCAAATATTATACGCAAGGCGACAAGGTGCTGATGCCGCTGGCGATTCAGGTTCATC
ATGCCGTTTGTGATGGCTTCCATGTCGGCAGAATGCTTAATGAATTACAACAGTACTGCGATGAGTGGCA
GGGCGGGGCGTAAAGATCTGGATCCGGCTTACTAAAAGCCAGATAACAGTATGCGTATTTGCGCGCTGAT
TTTTGCGGTATAAGAATATATACTGATATGTATACCCGAAGTATGTCAAAAAGAGGTATGCTATGAAGCA
GCGTATTACAGTGACAGTTGACAGCGACAGCTATCAGTTGCTCAAGGCATATATGATGTCAATATCTCCG
GTCTGGTAAGCACAACCATGCAGAATGAAGCCCGTCGTCTGCGTGCCGAACGCTGGAAAGCGGAAAATCA
GGAAGGGATGGCTGAGGTCGCCCGGTTTATTGAAATGAACGGCTCTTTTGCTGACGAGAACAGGGGCTGG
TGAAATGCAGTTTAAGGTTTACACCTATAAAAGAGAGAGCCGTTATCGTCTGTTTGTGGATGTACAGAGT
GATATTATTGACACGCCCGGGCGACGGATGGTGATCCCCCTGGCCAGTGCACGTCTGCTGTCAGATAAAG
TCTCCCGTGAACTTTACCCGGTGGTGCATATCGGGGATGAAAGCTGGCGCATGATGACCACCGATATGGC
CAGTGTGCCGGTCTCCGTTATCGGGGAAGAAGTGGCTGATCTCAGCCACCGCGAAAATGACATCAAAAAC
GCCATTAACCTGATGTTCTGGGGAATATAAATGTCAGGCTCCCTTATACACAGCCAGTCTGCAGGTCGAC
